>Addgene plasmid #11050 | pcDNA3 HRPT2 227X | depositor partial sequence | sequence record 6868 | Author sequence
ATGGCGGACGTGCTTAGCGTCCTGCGACAGTACAACATCCAGAAGAAGGAGATTGTGGTGAAGGGAGACG
AAGTGATCTTCGGGGAGTTCTCCTGGCCCAAGAATGTGAAGACCAACTATGTTGTTTGGGGGACTGGAAA
GGAAGGCCAACCCAGAGAGTACTACACATTGGATTCCATTTTATTTCTACTTAATAACGTGCACCTTTCT
CATCCTGTTTATGTCCGACGTGCAGCTACTGAAAATATTCCTGTGGTTAGAAGACCTGATCGAAAAGATC
TACTTGGATATCTCAATGGTGAAGCGTCAACATCGGCAAGTATAGACAGAAGCGCTCCCTTAGAAATAGG
TCTTCAGCGATCTACTCAAGTCAAACGAGCTGCAGATGAAGTTTTAGCAGAAGCAAAGAAACCACGAATT
GAGGATGAAGAGTGTGTGCGCCTTGATAAAGAGAGATTGGCTGCCCGTTTGGAGGGTCACAAAGAAGGGA
TTGTACAGACTGAACAGATTAGGTCTTTGTCTGAAGCTATGTCAGTGGAAAAAATTGCTGCAATCAAAGC
CAAAATTATGGCTAAGAAAAGATCTACTATCAAGACTGATCTAGATGATGACATAACTGCCCTTAAACAG
AGGAGTTTTGTGGATGCTGAGGTAGATGTGACCCGAGATATTGTCAGC
