>Addgene plasmid #11050 | pcDNA3 HRPT2 227X | addgene partial sequence | sequence record 18012 | SP6 5'-ATTTAGGTGACACTATAG-3'
TNAGNGCTCGAGTCGCTGACATATCTCGGGTCACATCTACCTCAGCATCCACAAAACTCCTCTGTTTAAG
GGCAGTTATGTCATCATCTAGATCAGTCTTGATAGTAGATCTTTTCTTAGCCATAATTTTGGCTTTGATT
GCAGCAATTTTTTCCACTGACATAGCTTCAGACAAAGACCTAATCTGTTCAGTCTGTACAATCCCTTCTT
TGTGACCCTCCAAACGGGCAGCCAATCTCTCTTTATCAAGGCGCACACACTCTTCATCCTCAATTCGTGG
TTTCTTTGCTTCTGCTAAAACTTCATCTGCAGCTCGTTTGACTTGAGTAGATCGCTGAAGACCTATTTCT
AAGGGAGCGCTTCTGTCTATACTTGCCGATGTTGACGCTTCACCATTGAGATATCCAAGTAGATCTTTTC
GATCAGGTCTTCTAACCACAGGAATATTTTCAGTAGCTGCACGTCGGACATAAACAGGATGAGAAAGGTG
CACGTTATTAAGTAGAAATAAAATGGAATCCAATGTGTAGTACTCTCTGGGTTGGCCTTCCTTTCCAGTC
CCCCAAACAACATAGTTGGTCTTCACATTCTTGGGCCAGGAGAACTCCCCGAAGATCACTTCGTCTCCCT
TCACCACAATCTCCTTCTTCTGGATGTTGTACTGTCGCAGGACGCTAAGCACGTCCGCCATGGATCCCTT
GTCATCGTCGTCCTTGTAGTCCATGGTAAGCTTGGGTCTCCCTATAGTGAGTCGTATTANTTTCGATAAG
CCAGTAAGCAGTGGGTCTCTAGTTAGCCAGAGAGCTCTGCTANN
