>Addgene plasmid #11050 | pcDNA3 HRPT2 227X | addgene partial sequence | sequence record 18013 | 11050 with CMV-F
CNGGGGGCTTTAGCGAGCTCTCTGGCTACTGAGAACCCACTGCTTACTGGCTTATCGAAATTAATACGAC
TCACTATAGGGAGACCCAAGCTTACCATGGACTACAAGGACGACGATGACAAGGGATCCATGGCGGACGT
GCTTAGCGTCCTGCGACAGTACAACATCCAGAAGAAGGAGATTGTGGTGAAGGGAGACGAAGTGATCTTC
GGGGAGTTCTCCTGGCCCAAGAATGTGAAGACCAACTATGTTGTTTGGGGGACTGGAAAGGAAGGCCAAC
CCAGAGAGTACTACACATTGGATTCCATTTTATTTCTACTTAATAACGTGCACCTTTCTCATCCTGTTTA
TGTCCGACGTGCAGCTACTGAAAATATTCCTGTGGTTAGAAGACCTGATCGAAAAGATCTACTTGGATAT
CTCAATGGTGAAGCGTCAACATCGGCAAGTATAGACAGAAGCGCTCCCTTAGAAATAGGTCTTCAGCGAT
CTACTCAAGTCAAACGAGCTGCAGATGAAGTTTTAGCAGAAGCAAAGAAACCACGAATTGAGGATGAAGA
GTGTGTGCGCCTTGATAAAGAGAGATTGGCTGCCCGTTTGGAGGGTCACAAAGAAGGGATTGTACAGACT
GAACAGATTAGGTCTTTGTCTGAAGCTATGTCAGTGGAAAAAATTGCTGCAATCAAAGCCAAAATTACGG
CTAAGAAAAGATCTACTATCAAGACTGATCTAGATGATGACATAACTGCCCTTAACAGAGGAGTTTTGTG
GATGCTGAGGTAGATGTGACCCGAGATATTGTCAGCTGA
