[The description below was written by a language model from this plasmid's Addgene catalogue record.]
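Description:
pcDNA3 HRPT2 227X is a mammalian expression plasmid built on the Invitrogen pcDNA3 backbone (about 5.4 kb without insert) that encodes a C-terminally truncated form of human parafibromin, the tumor suppressor product of the HRPT2 gene (now designated CDC73). It is maintained as a high-copy plasmid in E. coli under ampicillin selection, and it carries a neomycin resistance marker so that transfected mammalian cells can be selected with G418. The record does not list the promoter explicitly; pcDNA3 vectors normally drive the insert from the CMV immediate-early promoter. The use of T7 and SP6 as sequencing primers fits the phage promoter sites that flank the polylinker in this backbone.

The insert is roughly 679 bp and covers the 5′ portion of the HRPT2 coding sequence, with a stop codon introduced so that translation ends at amino acid 227. It was amplified by PCR and cloned between BamHI and XhoI, both of which remain intact. The recipient was a parental pcDNA3 HRPT2 plasmid from which the full-length gene had been excised. That digestion leaves a FLAG epitope in the backbone, so the truncated protein is expressed with an N-terminal FLAG tag suitable for detection or immunoprecipitation.

The construct comes from work showing that parafibromin is a component of a human Paf1 complex. A FLAG-tagged truncation of this kind would typically be compared with the full-length protein to test which regions are needed for its interactions or function, although the record does not state the specific experiments performed with it.
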