Addgene plasmid #11050: pcDNA3 HRPT2 227X
Depositing lab: Matthew Meyerson. Depositing organization: Dana-Farber Cancer Institute. Publication: The parafibromin tumor suppressor protein is part of a human Paf1 complex. Rozenblatt-Rosen O, Hughes CM, Nannepaga SJ, Shanmugam KS, Copeland TD, Guszczynski T, Resau JH, Meyerson M. Mol Cell Biol. 2005 Jan . 25(2):612-20. 10.1128/MCB.25.2.612-620.2005 PubMed 15632063.
Backbone
  Vector backbone: pcDNA3
  Backbone manufacturer: Invitrogen
  Backbone size w/o insert (bp): 5400
  Vector type: Mammalian Expression
  Selectable markers: Neomycin (select with G418)
Growth in bacteria
  Bacterial resistance: Ampicillin, 100 μg/mL
  Growth temperature: 37°C
  Growth strain: DH5alpha
  Copy number: High Copy
Gene/Insert
  Gene/Insert name: HRPT2 227X (alt names: HRPT2 679x; HRPT2; parafibromin)
  Species: H. sapiens (human)
  Insert size (bp): 679
  Mutation: truncation mutant with a stop codon introduced at 679bp (stops at aa227).
  Entrez Gene: CDC73 (a.k.a. C1orf28, FIHP, HPTJT, HRPT1, HRPT2, HYX)
  Tag / fusion protein: flag (N terminal on backbone)
  Cloning method: Restriction Enzyme; 5′ cloning site BamHI (not destroyed); 3′ cloning site XhoI (not destroyed)
  Sequencing primers: 5′ T7; 3′ SP6
Terms and licenses: Academic/Nonprofit Terms; Industry Terms: Not Available to Industry
Depositor comments: Author has deposited insert sequence. Click on "sequence" to view. Cloned using the following primers 5' CGGGATCCATGGCGGACGTGCTTAGCGT 3' and 5' CCGCTCGAGTCAGCTGACAATATCTCGGGTCAC 3' and ligated into pcDNA3 HRPT2 that had been digested with BamHI & XhoI (which removes full-length HRPT2, but leaves the flag tag at the N-terminus. See plasmid 11048 to learn how pcDNA3 HRPT2 was constructed).
How to cite: pcDNA3 HRPT2 227X was a gift from Matthew Meyerson (Addgene plasmid # 11050 ; http://n2t.net/addgene:11050 ; RRID:Addgene_11050)
